Addgene plasmid #53618: ZFYVE9C-c009
Purpose: bacterial expression plasmid
Depositing lab: Nicola Burgess-Brown. Depositing organization: University of Oxford.
Backbone
  Vector backbone: pNIC28-Bsa4
  Backbone manufacturer: SGC
  Vector type: Bacterial Expression
Growth in bacteria
  Bacterial resistance: Kanamycin, 50 μg/mL
  Growth temperature: 37°C
  Growth strain: Mach1 ; BL21(DE3)-R3-pRARE2
  Copy number: High Copy
Gene/Insert
  Gene/Insert name: ZFYVE9C (alt name: 4BKW)
  Insert size (bp): 1684
  Mutation: Bacterial expression for structure determination; may not be full ORF, see comments
  Promoter: T7
  Tag / fusion protein: His-6-TEV (N terminal on insert)
  Cloning method: Ligation Independent Cloning
  Sequencing primers: 5′ T7; 3′ T7-term
Terms and licenses: Academic/Nonprofit Terms; Industry Terms: Not Available to Industry
Depositor comments: T7/lac regulated, N-terminal His-tag, TEV, LIC cloning using BsaI cleavage/T4 polymerase, SacB stuffer fragment, pET28 backbone. http://www.thesgc.org/structures/4BKW/ Use BL21(DE3)-R3-pRARE2 strain for expression.
How to cite: ZFYVE9C-c009 was a gift from Nicola Burgess-Brown (Addgene plasmid # 53618 ; http://n2t.net/addgene:53618 ; RRID:Addgene_53618)
