[The description below was written by a language model from this plasmid's Addgene catalogue record.]
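Description:
ZFYVE9C-c009 is a bacterial expression plasmid built on pNIC28-Bsa4, a pET28-derived vector from a structural genomics programme designed for high-throughput ligation-independent cloning. It is selected with kanamycin and is recorded as high copy. The record names separate E. coli strains for propagation and for protein production. The production strain is a BL21(DE3) derivative, which supplies the T7 RNA polymerase the promoter needs, and it carries a pRARE2 helper plasmid, which normally provides rare-codon tRNAs. No feature table is given, so the details here come from the catalogue fields and the depositor's comments alone.

The insert is a ZFYVE9 fragment of about 1.7 kb. It was designed for structure determination and is linked to a deposited crystal structure, and the record cautions that it may not be the full open reading frame. The exact residue boundaries and the source species are not stated. Expression is driven by a T7 promoter under lac regulation, so transcription stays repressed until it is induced in a DE3 host. The protein is made with an N-terminal hexahistidine tag followed by a TEV protease site. This allows purification by immobilised-metal affinity, after which the tag can be cleaved off.

In the parent vector, the cloning site holds a SacB stuffer fragment that is released by BsaI digestion. T4 polymerase treatment then creates the single-stranded overhangs used for LIC. Replacing the stuffer with the insert also removes SacB, which generally allows sucrose counter-selection against uncut vector. The construct is suited to producing recombinant ZFYVE9 domain protein for crystallography and for related biochemical or biophysical work.
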