>Addgene plasmid #53618 | ZFYVE9C-c009 | depositor partial sequence | sequence record 83746 | insert sequence
ATGCACCATCATCATCATCATTCTTCTGGTGTAGATCTGGGTACCGAGAACCTGTACTTCCAATCCATGA
ATCTTATTCCTGAAGATGGCCTTCCTCCCATTCTCATCTCCACTGGTGTAAAAGGAGACTATGCTGTGGA
AGAGAAACCATCACAGATTTCAGTAATGCAGCAGTTGGAGGATGGTGGCCCTGACCCACTTGTATTTGTT
TTAAATGCAAATTTGTTGTCAATGGTTAAAATTGTAAATTATGTGAACAGGAAGTGCTGGTGTTTCACAA
CCAAGGGAATGCATGCAGTGGGTCAGTCTGAGATAGTCATTCTTCTACAGTGTTTACCGGATGAAAAGTG
TTTGCCAAAGGATATCTTTAATCACTTTGTGCAGCTTTATCGGGATGCTCTGGCAGGGAATGTGGTGAGC
AACTTGGGACATTCCTTCTTCAGTCAAAGTTTCCTTGGCAGTAAAGAACATGGTGGATTCTTATATGTGA
CATCTACCTACCAGTCACTGCAAGACCTAGTACTCCCAACCCCACCTTACTTGTTTGGGATTCTTATCCA
GAAATGGGAAACTCCTTGGGCTAAAGTATTTCCTATCCGTCTGATGTTGAGACTTGGAGCTGAATATCGA
CTTTATCCATGCCCACTATTCAGTGTCAGATTTCGGAAGCCATTGTTTGGAGAGACGGGGCATACCATCA
TGAATCTTCTTGCAGACTTCAGAAATTACCAGTATACCTTGCCAGTAGTTCAAGGTTTGGTGGTTGATAT
GGAAGTTCGGAAAACTAGCATCAAAATTCCCAGCAACAGATACAATGAGATGATGAAAGCCATGAACAAG
TCCAATGAGCATGTCCTGGCAGGAGGTGCCTGCTTCAATGAAAAGGCAGACTCTCATCTTGTGTGTGTAC
AGAATGATGATGGAAACTATCAGACCCAGGCTATCAGTATTCACAATCAGCCCAGAAAAGTGACTGGTGC
CAGTTTCTTTGTGTTCAGTGGCGCTCTGAAATCCTCTTCTGGATACCTTGCCAAGTCCAGTATTGTGGAA
GATGGTGTTATGGTCCAGATTACTGCAGAGAACATGGATTCCTTGAGGCAGGCACTGCGAGAGATGAAGG
ACTTCACCATCACCTGTGGGAAGGCGGACGCGGAGGAACCCCAGGAGCACATCCACATCCAGTGGGTGGA
TGATGACAAGAACGTTAGCAAGGGTGTCGTAAGTCCTATAGATGGGAAGTCCATGGAGACTATAACAAAT
GTGAAGATATTCCATGGATCAGAATATAAAGCAAATGGAAAAGTAATCAGATGGACAGAGGTGTTTTTCC
TAGAAAACGATGACCAGCACAATTGCCTCAGTGATCCTGCAGATCACAGTAGATTGACTGAGCATGTTGC
CAAAGCTTTTTGCCTTGCTCTCTGTCCTCACCTGAAACTTCTGAAGGAAGATGGAATGACCAAACTGGGA
CTACGTGTGACACTTGACTCAGATCAGGTTGGCTATCAAGCAGGGAGCAATGGCCAGCCCCTTCCCTCGC
AGTACATGAATGATCTGGACAGCGCCTTGGTGCCGGTGATCCATGGAGGGGCCTGCCAGCTTAGTGAGGG
CCCCGTTGTCATGGAACTCATCTTTTATATTCTGGAAAACATCGTATGACAGTAAAGGTGGATACGGATC
CGAA
