>Addgene plasmid #53618 | ZFYVE9C-c009 | addgene partial sequence | sequence record 86617 | T7 5'-TAATACGACTCACTATAGGG-3'
GAAATAATTTTGTTTAACTTTAAGAAGGAGATATACATATGCACCATCATCATCATCATTCTTCTGGTGT
AGATCTGGGTACCGAGAACCTGTACTTCCAATCCATGAATCTTATTCCTGAAGATGGCCTTCCTCCCATT
CTCATCTCCACTGGTGTAAAAGGAGACTATGCTGTGGAAGAGAAACCATCACAGATTTCAGTAATGCAGC
AGTTGGAGGATGGTGGCCCTGACCCACTTGTATTTGTTTTAAATGCAAATTTGTTGTCAATGGTTAAAAT
TGTAAATTATGTGAACAGGAAGTGCTGGTGTTTCACAACCAAGGGAATGCATGCAGTGGGTCAGTCTGAG
ATAGTCATTCTTCTACAGTGTTTACCGGATGAAAAGTGTTTGCCAAAGGATATCTTTAATCACTTTGTGC
AGCTTTATCGGGATGCTCTGGCAGGGAATGTGGTGAGCAACTTGGGACATTCCTTCTTCAGTCAAAGTTT
CCTTGGCAGTAAAGAACATGGTGGATTCTTATATGTGACATCTACCTACCAGTCACTGCAAGACCTAGTA
CTCCCAACCCCACCTTACTTGTTTGGGATTCTTATCCAGAAATGGGAAACTCCTTGGGCTAAAGTATTTC
CTATCCGTCTGATGTTGAGACTTGGAGCTGAATATCGACTTTATCCATGCCCACTATTCAGTGTCAGATT
TCGGAAGCCATTGTTTGGAGAGACGGGGCATACCATCATGAATCTTCTTGCAGACTTCAGAAATTACCAG
TATACCTTGCCAGTAGTTCAAGGTTTGGTGGTTGATATGGAAGTTCGGAAAACTAGCATCAAAATTCCCA
GCAACAGATACAATGAGATGATGAAAGCCATGAACAAGTCCAATGAGCATGTCCTGGCAGGAGGTGCCTG
CTTCAATGAAAAGGCAGACTCTCATCTTGTGTGTGTACAGAATGATGATGGAAACTATCAGACCCAGGCT
ATCAGTATTCACAATCAGCCCAGAAAAGTGACTGGTGCCAGTTTCTTTGTGTTCAGTGGCGCTCTGAAAT
CCTCTTCTGGATACCTTGCCAAGTCCAG
